>Addgene plasmid #136661 | pVAX_CBI_AcrIIA2 | addgene full sequence | sequence record 273234 | Addgene NGS Result
CTGCTTCGCGATGTACGGGCCAGATATACGCGTCTAGTTATTAATAGTAATCAATTACGGGGTCATTAGT
TCATAGCCCATATATGGAGTTCCGCGTTACATAACTTACGGTAAATGGCCCGCCTGGCTGACCGCCCAAC
GACCCCCGCCCATTGACGTCAATAATGACGTATGTTCCCATAGTAACGCCAATAGGGACTTTCCATTGAC
GTCAATGGGTGGAGTATTTACGGTAAACTGCCCACTTGGCAGTACATCAAGTGTATCATATGCCAAGTAC
GCCCCCTATTGACGTCAATGACGGTAAATGGCCCGCCTGGCATTATGCCCAGTACATGACCTTATGGGAC
TTTCCTACTTGGCAGTACATCTACGTATTAGTCATCGCTATTACCATGGTGATGCGGTTTTGGCAGTACA
TCAATGGGCGTGGATAGCGGTTTGACTCACGGGGATTTCCAAGTCTCCACCCCATTGACGTCAATGGGAG
TTTGTTTTGGCACCAAAATCAACGGGACTTTCCAAAATGTCGTAACAACTCCGCCCCATTGACGCAAATG
GGCGGTAGGCGTGTACGGTGGGAGGTCTATATAAGCAGAGCTCGTTTAGTGAACCGTCAGATCGCCTGGA
GACGCCATCCACGCTGTTTTGACCTCCATAGAAGACACCGGGACCGATCCAGCCTCCGCGGATTCGAATC
CCGGCCGGGAACGGTGCATTGGAACGCGGATTCCCCGTGCCAAGAGTGACGTAAGTACCGCCTATAGAGT
CTATAGGCCCACAAAAAATGCTTTCTTCTTTTAATATACTTTTTTGTTTATCTTATTTCTAATACTTTCC
CTAATCTCTTTCTTTCAGGGCAATAATGATACAATGTATCATGCCTCTTTGCACCATTCTAAAGAATAAC
AGTGATAATTTCTGGGTTAAGGCAATAGCAATATTTCTGCATATAAATATTTCTGCATATAAATTGTAAC
TGATGTAAGAGGTTTCATATTGCTAATAGCAGCTACAATCCAGCTACCATTCTGCTTTTATTTTATGGTT
GGGATAAGGCTGGATTATTCTGAGTCCAAGCTAGGCCCTTTTGCTAATCATGTTCATACCTCTTATCTTC
CTCCCACAGCTCCTGGGCAACGTGCTGGTCTGTGTGCTGGCCCATCACTTTGGCAAAGAATTGGGATTCG
AACATCGATTGAATTCCTGTACAAGAAAAGGCCGGCGGCCACGAAAAAGGCCGGCCAGGCAAAAAAGAAA
AAGGGCGGAGGCTCTGGCGGCGGAAGCGCGGCCGCCATGACGCTGACCCGCGCTCAGAAAAAATACGCCG
AGGCGATGCATGAGTTTATCAATATGGTTGATGACTTTGAAGAATCAACGCCTGACTTTGCAAAAGAGGT
TCTGCACGACTCCGACTATGTGGTCATTACAAAAAACGAGAAATATGCCGTGGCACTCTGTAGTCTCTCC
ACAGATGAATGTGAGTACGATACTAACTTGTATTTGGATGAAAAGCTCGTCGATTACAGCACAGTTGATG
TCAACGGAGTGACATATTACATCAATATAGTGGAAACAAATGACATAGATGATCTTGAAATTGCGACCGA
CGAGGACGAGATGAAGTCTGGAAACCAAGAGATTATTCTTAAGTCCGAACTGAAGTGATAACTCGAGTCT
AGAGGGCCCGTTTAAACCCGCTGATCAGCCTCGACTGTGCCTTCTAGTTGCCAGCCATCTGTTGTTTGCC
CCTCCCCCGTGCCTTCCTTGACCCTGGAAGGTGCCACTCCCACTGTCCTTTCCTAATAAAATGAGGAAAT
TGCATCGCATTGTCTGAGTAGGTGTCATTCTATTCTGGGGGGTGGGGTGGGGCAGGACAGCAAGGGGGAG
GATTGGGAAGACAATAGCAGGCATGCTGGGGATGCGGTGGGCTCTATGGCTTCTACTGGGCGGTTTTATG
GACAGCAAGCGAACCGGAATTGCCAGCTGGGGCGCCCTCTGGTAAGGTTGGGAAGCCCTGCAAAGTAAAC
TGGATGGCTTTCTTGCCGCCAAGGATCTGATGGCGCAGGGGATCAAGCTCTGATCAAGAGACAGGATGAG
GATCGTTTCGCATGATTGAACAAGATGGATTGCACGCAGGTTCTCCGGCCGCTTGGGTGGAGAGGCTATT
CGGCTATGACTGGGCACAACAGACAATCGGCTGCTCTGATGCCGCCGTGTTCCGGCTGTCAGCGCAGGGG
CGCCCGGTTCTTTTTGTCAAGACCGACCTGTCCGGTGCCCTGAATGAACTGCAAGACGAGGCAGCGCGGC
TATCGTGGCTGGCCACGACGGGCGTTCCTTGCGCAGCTGTGCTCGACGTTGTCACTGAAGCGGGAAGGGA
CTGGCTGCTATTGGGCGAAGTGCCGGGGCAGGATCTCCTGTCATCTCACCTTGCTCCTGCCGAGAAAGTA
TCCATCATGGCTGATGCAATGCGGCGGCTGCATACGCTTGATCCGGCTACCTGCCCATTCGACCACCAAG
CGAAACATCGCATCGAGCGAGCACGTACTCGGATGGAAGCCGGTCTTGTCGATCAGGATGATCTGGACGA
AGAGCATCAGGGGCTCGCGCCAGCCGAACTGTTCGCCAGGCTCAAGGCGAGCATGCCCGACGGCGAGGAT
CTCGTCGTGACCCATGGCGATGCCTGCTTGCCGAATATCATGGTGGAAAATGGCCGCTTTTCTGGATTCA
TCGACTGTGGCCGGCTGGGTGTGGCGGACCGCTATCAGGACATAGCGTTGGCTACCCGTGATATTGCTGA
AGAGCTTGGCGGCGAATGGGCTGACCGCTTCCTCGTGCTTTACGGTATCGCCGCTCCCGATTCGCAGCGC
ATCGCCTTCTATCGCCTTCTTGACGAGTTCTTCTGAATTATTAACGCTTACAATTTCCTGATGCGGTATT
TTCTCCTTACGCATCTGTGCGGTATTTCACACCGCATCAGGTGGCACTTTTCGGGGAAATGTGCGCGGAA
CCCCTATTTGTTTATTTTTCTAAATACATTCAAATATGTATCCGCTCATGAGACAATAACCCTGATAAAT
GCTTCAATAATAGCACGTGCTAAAACTTCATTTTTAATTTAAAAGGATCTAGGTGAAGATCCTTTTTGAT
AATCTCATGACCAAAATCCCTTAACGTGAGTTTTCGTTCCACTGAGCGTCAGACCCCGTAGAAAAGATCA
AAGGATCTTCTTGAGATCCTTTTTTTCTGCGCGTAATCTGCTGCTTGCAAACAAAAAAACCACCGCTACC
AGCGGTGGTTTGTTTGCCGGATCAAGAGCTACCAACTCTTTTTCCGAAGGTAACTGGCTTCAGCAGAGCG
CAGATACCAAATACTGTTCTTCTAGTGTAGCCGTAGTTAGGCCACCACTTCAAGAACTCTGTAGCACCGC
CTACATACCTCGCTCTGCTAATCCTGTTACCAGTGGCTGCTGCCAGTGGCGATAAGTCGTGTCTTACCGG
GTTGGACTCAAGACGATAGTTACCGGATAAGGCGCAGCGGTCGGGCTGAACGGGGGGTTCGTGCACACAG
CCCAGCTTGGAGCGAACGACCTACACCGAACTGAGATACCTACAGCGTGAGCTATGAGAAAGCGCCACGC
TTCCCGAAGGGAGAAAGGCGGACAGGTATCCGGTAAGCGGCAGGGTCGGAACAGGAGAGCGCACGAGGGA
GCTTCCAGGGGGAAACGCCTGGTATCTTTATAGTCCTGTCGGGTTTCGCCACCTCTGACTTGAGCGTCGA
TTTTTGTGATGCTCGTCAGGGGGGCGGAGCCTATGGAAAAACGCCAGCAACGCGGCCTTTTTACGGTTCC
TGGCCTTTTGCTGGCCTTTTGCTCACATGTTCTTG
Features (pLannotate 1.2.2; 11 found; start..end, strand, type, name):
     95..398     +  enhancer       CMV enhancer: human cytomegalovirus immediate early enhancer
    399..602     +  promoter       CMV promoter: human cytomegalovirus (CMV) immediate early promoter
    751..778     +  intron         CMV intron (fragment): modified intron A from human cytomegalovirus (CMV)
    783..1129    +  intron         β-globin intron (fragment): internally truncated intron from human β-globin
   1127..1219    +  CDS            HBB (fragment): HBB_ATEBE - Experimental evidence at protein level: Swiss-Prot protein existence level 1. Involved in oxygen transport from the lung to the various peripheral tissues. From Ateles belzebuth (White-bellied spider monkey).
   1216..1263    +  CDS            nucleoplasmin NLS: bipartite nuclear localization signal from nucleoplasmin
   1715..1939    +  polyA_signal   bGH poly(A) signal: bovine growth hormone polyadenylation signal
   2112..2906    +  CDS            NeoR/KanR: aminoglycoside phosphotransferase from Tn5; aph(3')-II (or nptII); confers resistance to neomycin, kanamycin, and G418 (Geneticin®)
   2927..2977    -  misc_feature   bom (fragment): basis of mobility region from pBR322
   3004..3092    +  promoter       AmpR promoter (fragment): bla
   3231..3819    +  rep_origin     ori: high-copy-number ColE1/pMB1/pBR322/pUC origin of replication
