[The description below was written by a language model from this plasmid's Addgene catalogue record and pLannotate feature annotations shown in this document.]
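Description:
pVAX_CBI_AcrIIA2 is a compact (about 3.9 kb) mammalian expression plasmid built on the pVAX_CBI backbone. It is used for transient production of the type II-A anti-CRISPR protein AcrIIA2 from a synthetic, human codon-optimized open reading frame. In bacteria it is maintained as a high-copy plasmid through a ColE1/pUC-type origin of replication. Selection is with kanamycin, conferred by the Tn5 aminoglycoside phosphotransferase (NeoR/KanR) gene. Fragments of an AmpR promoter and of the pBR322 bom region are also annotated in the backbone.

The expression cassette begins with the human cytomegalovirus immediate-early enhancer and promoter. These are followed by a chimeric intron region annotated as a short piece of CMV intron A joined to an internally truncated human β-globin intron. A short β-globin-like coding match sits at the 3′ end of this region and most likely reflects exon sequence flanking the intron. Introns of this kind are commonly included to improve mRNA processing and expression. The AcrIIA2 coding sequence itself is not annotated. It presumably occupies the unannotated interval upstream of the bovine growth hormone polyadenylation signal, and according to the catalogue entry it is flanked by NotI and XhoI sites so the ORF can be exchanged.

The catalogue describes the protein as having no tag and no NLS, yet the feature table reports a nucleoplasmin bipartite NLS just upstream of the insert region. The record does not resolve whether this element is in frame with or translated as part of AcrIIA2.

The plasmid comes from a study of phage-encoded anti-CRISPR proteins. It is suited to co-transfection experiments that test inhibition of Cas9 activity in mammalian cells.
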