Addgene plasmid #136661: pVAX_CBI_AcrIIA2
Purpose: Expresses human codon-optimized AcrIIA2 in mammalian cells. ORF flanked by NotI and XhoI restriction sites
Depositing lab: Yannick Doyon. Depositing organization: Universite Laval. Publication: Widespread anti-CRISPR proteins in virulent bacteriophages inhibit a range of Cas9 proteins. Hynes AP, Rousseau GM, Agudelo D, Goulet A, Amigues B, Loehr J, Romero DA, Fremaux C, Horvath P, Doyon Y, Cambillau C, Moineau S. Nat Commun. 2018 Jul 25;9(1):2919. doi: 10.1038/s41467-018-05092-w. PubMed 30046034.
Backbone
  Vector backbone: pVAX_CBI
  Vector type: Mammalian Expression, Synthetic Biology
Growth in bacteria
  Bacterial resistance: Kanamycin, 50 μg/mL
  Growth temperature: 37°C
  Growth strain: DH5alpha
  Copy number: High Copy
Gene/Insert
  Gene/Insert name: AcrIIA2
  Species: H. sapiens (human), Synthetic
  Promoter: CMV
  Tag / fusion protein: No tag, No NLS
  Cloning method: Gibson Cloning
  Sequencing primers: 5′ TAT GGT TGG GAT AAG GCT GG
Terms and licenses: Academic/Nonprofit Terms; Industry Terms: Not Available to Industry
How to cite: pVAX_CBI_AcrIIA2 was a gift from Yannick Doyon (Addgene plasmid # 136661 ; http://n2t.net/addgene:136661 ; RRID:Addgene_136661)
